>Addgene plasmid #42253 | pRK5-mFzd1 | addgene partial sequence | sequence record 61368 | SV40pA-R  5'-GAAATTTGTGATGCTATTGC-3'
TGGCGGCCAAGCTTTTGCAGGACCTGTGCTGTTTGTTGGGAAAGGGGCCTGCAAAAGTCAGTGGCTGGCG
AGGAAGCCTGGAGTGGCCAGGCTTGGCAGGAATTCCTTGGGGCCAGCTTCCAGGCGATGGCTAGGATCAG
GCCAAAAAAGGGTAAGGTAAGAGTCTGGGTTTCAGACGGTAGTCTCCCCCTGTTTGCTGTTGGTAAGCCT
CGTGTAGAACTTCCTCCAGGAATTCAGTGTCTTGCCGGACCAGATCCAGAAGCCCGATGTGATGCCCACA
ATCAGCGTCATGAGATACTTGATCATGAAGACTGTAAAGTCTGGGCTCATGGGCGGGTGTGGTGGGACTC
CTCCACCTCCCTGGAGGTGAGGGCAAGGGATGGCATAACTCTTGCAGCTCTGGGCCACCCAGCTGCGCTC
CCACTGGTCCCGAAAGGCCTGTTCATAGAAGTAGCAGGCGATGACGATGGTGGCCGGCACAGTGTAGAGG
ACACTGAAGACTCCGATGCGCACCATGAGCTTCTCCAGCTTCTCTGTCTTGGTGCCGTCATGCTTCATGA
TGGTGCGGATGCGGAAGAGTGACACGAAACCGGCCAGCAGGAAAGAAGTGCCAATGAACAGATAAACGAA
GAGAGGCGCCAGCACAAAGCCACGCAGTGCGTCCACGTTGTTGAGCCCCACAAAACACACTCCGCTCAGT
ACGTCGCCATCCACCTGGCCCAACGCCAAGATGGTTATAGTTTTGATGGCTGGCACAGCCCAGGCGGCTA
AATGGAA
