[The description below was written by a language model from this plasmid's Addgene catalogue record.]
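Description:
pRK5-mFzd1 is a mammalian expression plasmid built on the pRK5 backbone and carrying the mouse Frizzled 1 (Fzd1) coding sequence as its insert. It is propagated in E. coli under ampicillin selection. The record lists the copy number as unknown and does not name a mammalian selection marker, so the plasmid is best regarded as a vector for transient transfection. No feature table is provided, and the promoter is not explicitly stated. pRK5-family vectors generally drive inserts from the CMV immediate-early promoter. The listed sequencing primers, which read from an SP6 site upstream and from the SV40 polyadenylation region downstream, are consistent with that layout, with the cDNA lying between an SP6 promoter site and an SV40 polyA signal. The record mentions no epitope tags, fusion partners, reporters or mutations, and the cloning method is given as unknown.

Frizzled 1 is a member of the Frizzled family of seven-pass transmembrane receptors. These receptors bind Wnt ligands through an extracellular cysteine-rich domain and signal through the canonical β-catenin and planar cell polarity pathways. The plasmid is associated with a study of redundant Frizzled functions in mouse development, specifically convergent extension and closure of the ventricular septum and palate, and appears to belong to a set of Frizzled expression constructs. Its likely uses are overexpression of mouse Fzd1 in cultured mammalian cells for Wnt signalling assays, ligand–receptor interaction studies, or comparisons among Frizzled family members, though the record does not specify a particular application.
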