Addgene plasmid #42253: pRK5-mFzd1
Depositing lab: Chris Garcia & Jeremy Nathans. Depositing organization: Johns Hopkins University and School of Medicine. Publication: Frizzled 2 and frizzled 7 function redundantly in convergent extension and closure of the ventricular septum and palate: evidence for a network of interacting genes. Yu H, Ye X, Guo N, Nathans J. Development. 2012 Dec 1;139(23):4383-94. doi: 10.1242/dev.083352. Epub 2012 Oct 24. PubMed 23095888.
Backbone
  Vector backbone: pRK5
  Vector type: Mammalian Expression
Growth in bacteria
  Bacterial resistance: Ampicillin, 100 μg/mL
  Growth temperature: 37°C
  Growth strain: DH5alpha
  Copy number: Unknown
Gene/Insert
  Gene/Insert name: Frizzled 1
  Species: M. musculus (mouse)
  Entrez Gene: Fzd1 (a.k.a. AW227548, FZ-1, Fz1)
  Cloning method: Unknown
  Sequencing primers: 5′ SP6; 3′ SV40pA-R
Terms and licenses: Academic/Nonprofit Terms; Industry Terms: Not Available to Industry
How to cite: pRK5-mFzd1 was a gift from Chris Garcia & Jeremy Nathans (Addgene plasmid # 42253 ; http://n2t.net/addgene:42253 ; RRID:Addgene_42253)
